Addgene plasmid #213843: pPtet-1-VP16
Purpose: Used for expressing VP16 fused to ZF-1.
Depositing lab: James Collins. Depositing organization: Massachusetts Institute of Technology. Publication: A high-throughput synthetic biology approach for studying combinatorial chromatin-based transcriptional regulation. Alcantar MA, English MA, Valeri JA, Collins JJ. Mol Cell. 2024 Jun 20;84(12):2382-2396.e9. doi: 10.1016/j.molcel.2024.05.025. PubMed 38906116.
Backbone
  Vector backbone: self-made
  Vector type: Yeast Expression
  Selectable markers: HIS3
Growth in bacteria
  Bacterial resistance: Spectinomycin, 50 μg/mL
  Growth temperature: 37°C
  Growth strain: NEB Stable
  Copy number: High Copy
Gene/Insert
  Gene/Insert name: VP16
  Species: Synthetic
  Cloning method: Restriction Enzyme; 5′ cloning site Unknown (unknown if destroyed); 3′ cloning site Unknown (unknown if destroyed)
Terms and licenses: Academic/Nonprofit Terms; Industry Terms: Not Available to Industry
Depositor comments: Contains one aTc-inducible promoter variants driving the expression of VP-16 fused to ZF-1 (ZF-43-8). **This plasmid is prone to recombination due to repeats in the aTc-inducible promoters.**
How to cite: pPtet-1-VP16 was a gift from James Collins (Addgene plasmid # 213843 ; http://n2t.net/addgene:213843 ; RRID:Addgene_213843)
