[The description below was written by a language model from this plasmid's Addgene catalogue record and pLannotate feature annotations shown in this document.]
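Description:
pPtet-1-VP16 is a roughly 5 kb yeast expression plasmid built on a self-made shuttle backbone. In E. coli it replicates from a high-copy ColE1/pUC-type origin and is selected with spectinomycin through the aadA adenylyltransferase gene, which appears to be driven by a class 1 integron Pc promoter fragment. A short annotated gentamicin-resistance fragment next to aadA is probably a remnant of the source cassette rather than a functional marker. In Saccharomyces cerevisiae the plasmid is maintained as a low-copy episome by a CEN6/ARS element, and transformants are selected by histidine prototrophy from a HIS3 gene under its native promoter.

The payload is a single expression unit in which an anhydrotetracycline (aTc)-inducible promoter variant drives a synthetic transcription factor: the herpes simplex virus VP16 activation domain fused to the zinc-finger DNA-binding domain ZF-1 (ZF-43-8). The feature table detects only short tet-operator-containing matches upstream, consistent with an engineered tet-responsive yeast promoter whose core is not otherwise annotated. It also shows a VP16 fragment near the 3′ end of the reading frame, followed by the PGK1 terminator. The zinc-finger region itself is not annotated. Small hits to FLAG and Strep-tag sequences may reflect an epitope tag or linker segments, but the record does not confirm them.

The construct allows aTc-controlled recruitment of a strong activator to ZF-1 binding sites. It comes from a high-throughput study of combinatorial chromatin-based transcriptional regulation in yeast. The depositor notes that repeats in the aTc-inducible promoter make the plasmid prone to recombination.
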