Features (pLannotate 1.2.2; 13 found; start..end, strand, type, name):
    232..252     +  promoter       PLtetO-1 promoter (fragment): modified phage lambda PL promoter with tet operator sites (Lutz and Bujard, 1997)
    271..290     +  promoter       tight TRE promoter (fragment): Tet-responsive promoter PTight, consisting of seven tet operator sequences followed by the minimal CMV promoter
    358..374     +  CDS            5xFLAG (fragment): five tandem FLAG® epitope tags
    709..726     +  CDS            Twin-Strep-tag (fragment): two Strep-Tag®II moieties connected by a linker for enhanced binding to Strep-Tactin®, an engineered form of streptavidin (Schmidt et al., 2013)
    781..1014    +  CDS            VP16_HHV11 (fragment): Experimental evidence at protein level: Swiss-Prot protein existence level 1. May play a role in the aggregation of tegument proteins around nucleocapsids during virus morphogenesis. From Human herpesvirus 1 (strain 17) (HHV-1) (Human herpes simplex virus 1).
   1042..1266    +  terminator     PGK1 terminator (fragment): S. cerevisae PGK1; transcription terminator for 3-phosphoglycerate kinase gene
   1514..1701    +  promoter       HIS3 promoter: S. cerevisiae HIS3
   1702..2361    +  CDS            HIS3: HIS7_YEAST - Experimental evidence at protein level: Swiss-Prot protein existence level 1. From Saccharomyces cerevisiae (strain ATCC 204508 / S288c) (Baker's yeast).
   2579..3082    +  misc_feature   CEN/ARS: S. cerevisiae CEN6 centromere fused to an autonomously replicating sequence
   3102..3890    -  CDS            aadA: S3AD_ECOLX - Experimental evidence at protein level: Swiss-Prot protein existence level 1. Mediates bacterial resistance to the antibiotics streptomycin and spectinomycin. From Escherichia coli.
   3897..3953    -  CDS            GmR (fragment): gentamycin acetyltransferase; aacC1; confers resistance to gentamycin
   4129..4152    -  promoter       Pc promoter (fragment): intI1 (promoter lies within the coding sequence); class 1 integron promoter
   4320..4908    +  rep_origin     ori: high-copy-number ColE1/pMB1/pBR322/pUC origin of replication
>Addgene plasmid #213843 | pPtet-1-VP16 | addgene full sequence | sequence record 422170 | Addgene NGS Result
CCCTGAATTCGCATCTAGATGGTAGAGCCACAAACAGCCGGTACAAGCAACGATCTCCAGGACCATCTGA
ATCATGCGCGGATGACACGAACTCACGACGGCGATCACAGACATTAACCCACAGTACAGACACTGCGACA
ACGTGGCAATTCGTCGCAATACCGTCTCACTGAACTGGCCGATAATTGCAGACGAACGTTTTTTTCTTTT
TTTTTTTTTGCGGTATAAAAATCCCTATCAGTGATAGAGATTTTGTTTTTTTTTTTTTTTTCCCTATCAG
TGATAGAGAATATCAAGCTACAAAAAGGTATGGATTACAAAGATCATGATGGTGATTATAAGGACCATGA
TATTGACTACAAAGATGACGACGACAAAATGGCCCCCAAGAAAAAGAGGAAGGTAGGTATCCACGGTGTT
CCGGGTGGGGGTTCTGGTTCTAGACCCGGTGAACGTCCGTTTCAATGTAGAATCTGCATGGCGAACTTTT
CCAGACAAGATCGTCTTGATCGTCATACCAGGACCCACACTGGCGAAAAGCCCTTTCAATGTAGGATATG
TATGGCGAACTTCAGTCAGAAAGAACATCTGGCGGGGCATCTGAGAACTCATACTGGTGAAAAGCCCTTC
CAGTGCCGTATCTGCATGGCAAATTTTTCCCGTAGAGATAACTTAAACCGTCATCTGAAAACCCATCTGA
GAGGTTCCGGAGGTTCTGGCGGTGGAAGTGGTGGCGGAGGTAGCGGTGGTGGCAGCGGTTCCTGCAGGGG
TTCTCTAGAAGCTCCACCTACTGATGTGTCACTTGGCGATGAGTTACACCTTGATGGTGAAGATGTGGCA
ATGGCGCATGCGGACGCCCTAGACGACTTTGATTTGGACATGTTAGGTGACGGCGACTCACCAGGACCGG
GTTTCACCCCTCACGATAGTGCCCCATACGGTGCTTTGGACATGGCCGACTTTGAGTTTGAACAAATGTT
TACGGATGCCTTAGGAATTGACGAATACGGTGGTGGAAGCAGACCAGGATCCTAACTCGAGATTGAATTG
AATTGAAATCGATAGATCAATTTTTTTCTTTTCTCTTTCCCCATCCTTTACGCTAAAATAATAGTTTATT
TTATTTTTTGAATATTTTTTATTTATATACGTATATATAGACTATTATTTATCTTTTAATGATTATTAAG
ATTTTTATTAAAAAAAAATTCGCTCCTCTTTTAATGCCTTTATGCAGTTTTTTTTTCCCATTCGATATTT
CTATGTGCTGGAAATCTGCTCGTCAGTGGTGCTCACACTGACGAATCATGTACAGATCATACCGATGACT
GCCTGGCGACTCACAACTAAGCAAGACAGCCGGAACCAGCGCCGGCGAACACCACTGCATATATGGCATA
TCACAACAGTCCACGTCTCAAGCAGTTACAGAGATGTTACGAACCACTAGTGCACTGCAGTACAAACACA
GTCCTTTCCCGCAATTTTCTTTTTCTATTACTCTTGGCCTCCTCTAGTACACTCTATATTTTTTTATGCC
TCGGTAATGATTTTCATTTTTTTTTTTCCACCTAGCGGATGACTCTTTTTTTTTCTTAGCGATTGGCATT
ATCACATAATGAATTATACATTATATAAAGTAATGTGATTTCTTCGAAGAATATACTAAAAAATGAGCAG
GCAAGATAAACGAAGGCAAAGATGACAGAGCAGAAAGCCCTAGTAAAGCGTATTACAAATGAAACCAAGA
TTCAGATTGCGATCTCTTTAAAGGGTGGTCCCCTAGCGATAGAGCACTCGATCTTCCCAGAAAAAGAGGC
AGAAGCAGTAGCAGAACAGGCCACACAATCGCAAGTGATTAACGTCCACACAGGTATAGGGTTTCTGGAC
CATATGATACATGCTCTGGCCAAGCATTCCGGCTGGTCGCTAATCGTTGAGTGCATTGGTGACTTACACA
TAGACGACCATCACACCACTGAGGACTGCGGGATTGCTCTCGGTCAAGCTTTTAAAGAGGCCCTAGGGGC
CGTGCGTGGAGTAAAAAGGTTTGGATCAGGATTTGCGCCTTTGGATGAGGCACTTTCCAGAGCGGTGGTT
GATCTTTCGAACAGGCCGTACGCAGTTGTCGAACTTGGTTTGCAAAGGGAGAAAGTAGGTGATCTCTCTT
GCGAGATGATCCCGCATTTTCTTGAAAGCTTTGCAGAGGCTAGCAGAATTACCCTCCACGTTGATTGTCT
GCGAGGCAAGAATGATCATCACCGTAGTGAGAGTGCGTTCAAGGCTCTTGCGGTTGCCATAAGAGAAGCC
ACCTCGCCCAATGGTACCAACGATGTTCCCTCCACCAAAGGTGTTCTTATGTAGTGACACCGATTATTTA
AAGCTGCTGCATACGATATATATACATGTGTATATATGTATACCTATGAATGTCAGTAAGTATGTATACG
AACAGTATGATACTGAAGATGACAAGGTAATGCATCATTCTATACGTGTCATTCTGAACGAGGCGCGCTT
TCCTTTTTTCTTTTTGCTTTTTCTTTTTTTTTCTCTTGAACTCGACGGATCATAGAGTATCACGTGCTAT
AAAAATAATTATAATTTAAATTTTTTAATATAAATATATAAATTAAAAATAGAAAGTAAAAAAAGAAATT
AAAGAAAAAATAGTTTTTGTTTTCCGAAGATGTAAAAGACTCTAGGGGGATCGCCAACAAATACTACCTT
TTATCTTGCTCTTCCTGCTCTCAGGTATTAATGCCGAATTGTTTCATCTTGTCTGTGTAGAAAACCACAC
ACGAAAATCCTGTGATTTTACATTTTACTTATCGTTAATCGAATGTATATCTATTTAATCTGCTTTTCTT
GTCTAATAAATATATATGTAAAGTACGCTTTTTGTTGAAATTTTTTAAACCTTTGTTTATTTTTTTTTCT
TCATTCCGTAACTCTTCTACCTTCTTTATTTACTTTCTAAAATCCAAATACAAAACATAAAAATAAATAA
ACACAGAGTAAATTCCCAAATTATTCCATCATTAAAAGATACGAGGCGCGTGTAAGTTACAGGCAAGCGA
TCCGTCCCGAGCGGCCGCTTATTTGCCGACTACCTTGGTGATCTCGCCTTTCACGTAGTGGACAAATTCT
TCCAACTGATCTGCGCGCGAGGCCAAGCGATCTTCTTCTTGTCCAAGATAAGCCTGTCTAGCTTCAAGTA
TGACGGGCTGATACTGGGCCGGCAGGCGCTCCATTGCCCAGTCGGCAGCGACATCCTTCGGCGCGATTTT
GCCGGTTACTGCGCTGTACCAAATGCGGGACAACGTAAGCACTACATTTCGCTCATCGCCAGCCCAGTCG
GGCGGCGAGTTCCATAGCGTTAAGGTTTCATTTAGCGCCTCAAATAGATCCTGTTCAGGAACCGGATCAA
AGAGTTCCTCCGCCGCTGGACCTACCAAGGCAACGCTATGTTCTCTTGCTTTTGTCAGCAAGATAGCCAG
ATCAATGTCGATCGTGGCTGGCTCGAAGATACCCGCAAGAATGTCATTGCGCTGCCATTCTCCAAATTGC
AGTTCGCGCTTAGCTGGATAACGCCACGGAATGATGTCGTCGTGCACAACAATGGTGACTTCTACAGCGC
GGAGAATCTCGCTCTCTCCAGGGGAAGCCGAAGTTTCCAAAAGGTCGTTGATCAAAGCTCGCCGCGTTGT
TTCATCAAGCCTTACGGTCACCGTAACCAGCAAATCAATATCACTGTGTGGCTTCAGGCCGCCATCCACT
GCGGAGCCGTACAAATGTACGGCCAGCAACGTCGGTTCGAGATGGCGCTCGATGACGCCAACTACCTCTG
ATAGTTGAGTCGATACTTCGGCGATCACCGCTTCCCTCATAATGTTTAACTTTGTTTTAGGGCGACTGCC
CTGCTGCGTAACATCGTTGCTGCTCCATAACATCAAACATCGACCCACGGCGTAACGCGCTTGCTGCTTG
GATGCCCGAGGCATAGACTGTACCCCAAAAAAACAGTCATAACAAGCCATGAAAACCGCCACTGCGCCGT
TACCACCGCTGCGTTCGGTCAAGGTTCTGGACCAGTTGCGTGAGCGCATACGCTACTTGCATTACAGCTT
ACGAACCGAACAGGCTTATGTCCACTGGGTTCGTGCCTTCATCCGTTTCCACGGTGTGCGTCACCCGGCA
ACCTTGGGTAGCAGCGAAGTCGAGGCATTTCTGTCCTGGCTGGTCATGACCAAAATCCCTTAACGTGAGT
TTTCGTTCCACTGAGCGTCAGACCCCGTAGAAAAGATCAAAGGATCTTCTTGAGATCCTTTTTTTCTGCG
CGTAATCTGCTGCTTGCAAACAAAAAAACCACCGCTACCAGCGGTGGTTTGTTTGCCGGATCAAGAGCTA
CCAACTCTTTTTCCGAAGGTAACTGGCTTCAGCAGAGCGCAGATACCAAATACTGTTCTTCTAGTGTAGC
CGTAGTTAGGCCACCACTTCAAGAACTCTGTAGCACCGCCTACATACCTCGCTCTGCTAATCCTGTTACC
AGTGGCTGCTGCCAGTGGCGATAAGTCGTGTCTTACCGGGTTGGACTCAAGACGATAGTTACCGGATAAG
GCGCAGCGGTCGGGCTGAACGGGGGGTTCGTGCACACAGCCCAGCTTGGAGCGAACGACCTACACCGAAC
TGAGATACCTACAGCGTGAGCTATGAGAAAGCGCCACGCTTCCCGAAGGGAGAAAGGCGGACAGGTATCC
GGTAAGCGGCAGGGTCGGAACAGGAGAGCGCACGAGGGAGCTTCCAGGGGGAAACGCCTGGTATCTTTAT
AGTCCTGTCGGGTTTCGCCACCTCTGACTTGAGCGTCGATTTTTGTGATGCTCGTCAGGGGGGCGGAGCC
TATGGAAAAACGCCAGCAACGCGGCCTTTTTACGGTTCCTGGCCTTTTGCTGGCCTTTTGCTCACATGTT
CTTTCCTGCGTTATCCCCTGATTCTGTGGATAACCGTGCGGCCGC
